Addgene plasmid #173533: pICSL86977OD:PITG_13048
Purpose: This is a binary plasmid that can be transferred into Agrobacterium and used to transiently express the protein encoded by the insert in plants by agro-infiltration.
Depositing lab: Sophien Kamoun. Depositing organization: Sainsbury Laboratory, Norwich. Publication: Plant pathogens convergently evolved to counteract redundant nodes of an NLR immune receptor network. Derevnina L, Contreras MP, Adachi H, Upson J, Vergara Cruces A, Xie R, Sklenar J, Menke FLH, Mugford ST, MacLean D, Ma W, Hogenhout SA, Goverse A, Maqbool A, Wu CH, Kamoun S. PLoS Biol. 2021 Aug 23;19(8):e3001136. doi: 10.1371/journal.pbio.3001136. PubMed 34424903.
Backbone
  Vector backbone: pICSL86977OD
  Backbone manufacturer: Youles SynBio plasmids
  Backbone size w/o insert (bp): 8678
  Vector type: Plant Expression
  Selectable markers: Basta
Growth in bacteria
  Bacterial resistance: Kanamycin, 50 μg/mL
  Growth temperature: 37°C
  Growth strain: DH5alpha
  Copy number: High Copy
Gene/Insert
  Gene/Insert name: PITG_13048_T30-4
  Species: Phytophthora infestans
  Promoter: 35S
  Cloning method: Restriction Enzyme; 5′ cloning site unknown (unknown if destroyed); 3′ cloning site unknown (unknown if destroyed)
Terms and licenses: Academic/Nonprofit Terms; Industry Terms: Not Available to Industry
How to cite: pICSL86977OD:PITG_13048 was a gift from Sophien Kamoun (Addgene plasmid # 173533 ; http://n2t.net/addgene:173533 ; RRID:Addgene_173533)
