[The description below was written by a language model from this plasmid's Addgene catalogue record and pLannotate feature annotations shown in this document.]
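Description:
pICSL86977OD:PITG_13048 is a plant binary expression vector built on the pICSL86977OD backbone and designed for Agrobacterium-mediated delivery. In E. coli it replicates from a high-copy ColE1/pUC-type origin. The pVS1 oriV, together with the RepA replication protein and StaA stability protein, supports replication and stable maintenance in Agrobacterium. Bacterial selection is by kanamycin, through an aphA-3 aminoglycoside phosphotransferase gene driven by the bla (AmpR) promoter.

Between the nopaline-type left and right T-DNA border repeats sit two plant expression units. Nearest the right border is the payload cassette, in which a CaMV 35S promoter and the tobacco mosaic virus Ω leader, a translational enhancer, drive the insert, with the octopine synthase terminator closing the unit. The insert is PITG_13048 from Phytophthora infestans strain T30-4. The automated annotation does not label it, but the unannotated gap of roughly 600 bp between the Ω leader and the OCS terminator is where it would lie. The annotated fragment of a CaMV protein just upstream of the 35S promoter probably reflects viral sequence carried along with a long form of that promoter, not a deliberate coding element. Nearer the left border, a NOS promoter–bar–NOS terminator cassette encodes phosphinothricin acetyltransferase, giving Basta (glufosinate) resistance in plant tissue. No epitope tag or reporter is annotated or recorded.

The sequenced record is 8,692 nt, only slightly larger than the 8,678 bp listed for the backbone without insert, so that figure may include a placeholder replaced during cloning. The plasmid is intended for transfer into Agrobacterium and transient expression of the encoded Phytophthora protein in plant leaves by agro-infiltration. The associated publication concerns pathogen counteraction of an NLR immune receptor network.
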