Features (pLannotate 1.2.2; 16 found; start..end, strand, type, name):
    671..695     -  misc_feature   RB T-DNA repeat: right border repeat from nopaline C58 T-DNA
    762..1469    -  terminator     OCS terminator: octopine synthase terminator
   2094..2147    -  misc_feature   TMV Ω: translational enhancer from the tobacco mosaic virus 5'-leader sequence (Gallie et al., 1988)
   2176..2521    -  promoter       CaMV 35S promoter: strong constitutive promoter from cauliflower mosaic virus
   2178..2224    -  promoter       minimal CaMV 35S promoter: minimal 35S promoter from cauliflower mosaic virus
   2705..3511    -  CDS            IBMP_CAMVB (fragment): Experimental evidence at protein level: Swiss-Prot protein existence level 1. Enhances the ribosomal termination-reinitiation event leading to the translation of major open reading frames on the polycistronic viral RNAs. From Cauliflower mosaic virus (strain Bari 1) (CaMV).
   3554..3806    -  terminator     NOS terminator: nopaline synthase terminator and poly(A) signal
   3837..4385    -  CDS            bar: PAT_STRHY - Experimental evidence at protein level: Swiss-Prot protein existence level 1. Inactivates phosphinothricin (PPT) by transfer of an acetyl group from acetyl CoA. Can also acetylate demethylphosphinothricin but not PTT or glutamate. This enzyme is an effector of phosphinothricin tripeptide (PTT or bialaphos) resistance. From Streptomyces hygroscopicus. Introduced by genetic manipulation and expressed in glufosinate-tolerant maize by Dekalb Genetics.
   4406..4588    -  promoter       NOS promoter: nopaline synthase promoter NOS promoter
   4783..4807    -  misc_feature   LB T-DNA repeat: left border repeat from nopaline C58 T-DNA
   4943..5531    -  rep_origin     ori: high-copy-number ColE1/pMB1/pBR322/pUC origin of replication
   5702..6496    -  CDS            KanR: aminoglycoside phosphotransferase; aphA-3; confers resistance to kanamycin
   6497..6601    -  promoter       AmpR promoter: bla
   6663..6857    -  rep_origin     pVS1 oriV: origin of replication for the Pseudomonas plasmid pVS1 (Heeb et al., 2000)
   6923..7996    -  CDS            pVS1 RepA: replication protein from the Pseudomonas plasmid pVS1 (Heeb et al., 2000)
   8425..362     -  CDS            pVS1 StaA (across the origin): stability protein from the Pseudomonas plasmid pVS1 (Heeb et al., 2000)
>Addgene plasmid #173533 | pICSL86977OD:PITG_13048 | addgene full sequence | sequence record 342337 | Addgene NGS Result
AGCTCCACCAGGTCGGCGGTGGCCCATATGTCGTAAGGGCTTGGCTGCACCGGAATCAGCACGAAGTCGG
CTGCCTTGATCGCGGACACAGCCAAGTCCGCCGCCTGGGGCGCTCCGTCGATCACTACGAAGTCGCGCCG
GCCGATGGCCTTCACGTCGCGGTCAATCGTCGGGCGGTCGATGCCGACAACGGTTAGCGGTTGATCTTCC
CGCACGGCCGCCCAATCGCGGGCACTGCCCTGGGGATCGGAATCGACTAACAGAACATCGGCCCCGGCGA
GTTGCAGGGCGCGGGCTAGATGGGTTGCGATGGTCGTCTTGCCTGACCCGCCTTTCTGGTTAAGTACAGC
GATAACCTTCATGCGTTCCCCTTGCGTATTTGTTTATTTACTCATCGCATCATATACGCAGCGACCGCAT
GACGCAAGCTGTTTTACTCAAATACACATCACCTTTTTAGACGGCGGCGCTCGGTTTCTTCAGCGGCCAA
GCTGGCCGGCCAGGCCGCCAGCTTGGCATCAGACAAACCGGCCAGGATTTCATGCAGCCGCACGGCTGAC
TCCCGAGGGGAACCCTGTGGTTGGCATGCACATACAAATGGACGAACGGATAAACCTTTTCACGCCCTTT
TAAATATCCGATTATTCTAATAAACGCTCTTTTCTCTTAGGTTTACCCGCCAATATATCCTGTCAAACAC
TGATAGTTTAAACGGATCACTTCGTGTCCCTCGGTCACATGTGCATCCTCTAGTAGCGGTCCTGCTGAGC
CTCGACATGTTGTCGCAAAATTCGCCCTGGACCCGCCCAACGATTTGTCGTCACTGTCAAGGTTTGACCT
GCACTTCATTTGGGGCCCACATACACCAAAAAAATGCTGCATAATTCTCGGGGCAGCAAGTCGGTTACCC
GGCCGCCGTGCTGGACCGGGTTGAATGGTGCCCGTAACTTTCGGTAGAGCGGACGGCCAATACTCAACTT
CAAGGAATCTCACCCATGCGCGCCGGCGGGGAACCGGAGTTCCCTTCAGTGAGCGTTATTAGTTCGCCGC
TCGGTGTGTCGTAGATACTAGCCCCTGGGGCACTTTTGAAATTTGAATAAGATTTATGTAATCAGTCTTT
TAGGTTTGACCGGTTCTGCCGCTTTTTTTAAAATTGGATTTGTAATAATAAAACGCAATTGTTTGTTATT
GTGGCGCTCTATCATAGATGTCGCTATAAACCTATTCAGCACAATATATTGTTTTCATTTTAATATTGTA
CATATAAGTAGTAGGGTACAATCAGTAAATTGAACGGAGAATATTATTCATAAAAATACGATAGTAACGG
GTGATATATTCATTAGAATGAACCGAAACCGGCGGTAAGGATCTGAGCTACACATGCTCAGGTTTTTTAC
AACGTGCACAACAGAATTGAAAGCAAATATCATGCGATCATAGGCTTCTCGCATATCTCATTAAAGCAGG
ACAAGCTCAAGAAGTCACCATTGCAGAGATTCCGTACACCACCAATCCAGTGATAGCAGCTCCGAACACA
ACAGTCATGATCTTTCCGAACTTTGAAGATTTCTCAGGGTTCTTAGCGATCTCGTTAGCCACACCCTCAG
TAAGCTTAGCCACCTGTGCCTCGTCCACGTTCTTAAGCTGTCCAGATGCCTTCAACTTCTGGAAAGCTGA
TTGCCACTTGTTATTTGTTGTGTCCAAGTTTGTAAGCTTTCCTGCCTGGATCTTAGCCACTGCAGCCTGC
CACTTGTTCTGGTCAGCCACAGGGATCTTGATGTCGTCGATGTTCTTGAAGTTGTTAGCCTTCAACTTTT
CAAGAGCAGATTGCCATTTGTTTTTTCCAGCAGTAGTAGTCTCAGCCACCTTCTCAGCGTTCTGCAAAGC
CTTCTGTGCCTTAAGCTTTTCCAATGCCTGTTGCCACTTATTTCCACCAGCAGCAGCCACAGCATCATCA
AGCTGTCCTGCTCCCTTGATCTTAGCCAATGCGTCGTCCACCTGTCCCACTCCCTTCATCTTCTCCAAAG
CGTCATCCAATTGACCTGCCTTGAACTTTGATGCCAAGTCTGCCCATCCTGCCATTGTATCGATAATTGT
AAATGTAATTGTAATGTTGTTTGTTGTTTGTTGTTGTTGGTAATTGTTGTAAAAATGAGCTCTTATACTC
GAGCGTGTCCTCTCCAAATGAAATGAACTTCCTTATATAGAGGAAGGGTCTTGCGAAGGATAGTGGGATT
GTGCGTCATCCCTTACGTCAGTGGAGATGTCACATCAATCCACTTGCTTTGTAGACGTGGTTGGAACCTC
TTCTTTTTCCACGATGCTCCTCGTGGGTGGGGGTCCATCTTTGGGACCACTGTCGGCAGAGAGATCTTGA
ATGATAGCCTTTCCTTTATCGCAATGATGGCATTTGTAGGAGCCACCTTCCTTTTCTACTGTCCTTTCGA
TGAAGTGACAGATAGCTGGGCAATGGAATCCGAGGAGGTTTCCCGAAATTATCCTTTGTTGAAAAGTCTC
AATAGCCCTTTGATCTTCTGAGACTGTATCTTTGACATTTTTGGAGTAGACCAGAGTGTCGTGCTCCACC
ATGTTGACGAAGATTTTCTTCTTGTCATTGAGTCGTAAAAGACTCTGTATGAACTGTTCGCCAGTCTTGA
CGGCGAGTTCTGTTAGATCCTCGATTTGAATCTTAGACTCCATGCATGGCCTTAGATTCAGTAGGAACTA
CCTTTTTAGAGACTCCAATCTCTATTACTTGCCTTGGTTTATGAAGCAAGCCTTGAATCGTCCATACTGG
AATAGTACTTCTGATCTTGAGAAATATGTCTTTCTCTGTGTTCTTGATGCAATTAGTCCTGAATCTTTTG
ACTGCATCTTTAACCTTCTTGGGAAGGTATTTGATCTCCTGGAGATTGTTACTCGGGTAGATCGTCTTGA
TGAGACTTGCTGCGTAGGCCTCTCTAACCATCTGTGGGTCAGCATTCTTTCTGAAATTGAAGAGGCTAAC
CTTCTCATTATCAGTGGTGAACATAGTGTCGTCACCTTCACCTTCGAACTTCCTTCCTAGATCGTAAAGA
TAGAGGAAATCGTCCATTGTAATCTCCGGGGCAAAGGAGATCTCTTTTGGGGCTGGATCACTGCTGGGCC
TTTTGGTTCCTAGCGTGAGCCAGTGGGCTTTTTGCTTTGGTGGGCTTGTTAGGGCCTTAGCAAAGCTCTT
GGGCTTGAGTTGAGCTTCTCCTTTGGGGATGAAGTTCAACCTGTCTGTTTGCTGACTTGTTGTGTACGCG
TCAGCTGCTGCTCTTGCCTCTGTAATAGTGGCAAATTTCTTGTGTGCAACTCCGGGAACGCCGTTTGTTG
CCGCCTTTGTACAACCCCAGTCATCGTATATACCGGCATGTGGACCGTTATACACAACGTAGTAGTTGAT
ATGAGGGTGTTGAATACCCGATTCTGCTCTGAGAGGAGCAACTGTGCTGTTAAGCTCAGATTTTTGTGGG
ATTGGAATTCCTCCAAGCTTGAATTCTTGCAGCGCTCCAATTCAGCAAGCGTCGATCTAGTAACATAGAT
GACACCGCGCGCGATAATTTATCCTAGTTTGCGCGCTATATTTTGTTTTCTATCGCGTATTAAATGTATA
ATTGCGGGACTCTAATCATAAAAACCCATCTCATAAATAACGTCATGCATTACATGTTAATTATTACATG
CTTAACGTAATTCAACAGAAATTATATGATAATCATCGCAAGACCGGCAACAGGATTCAATCTTAAGAAA
CTTTATTGCCAAATGTTTGAACGATCTGCTTGACTCTAGATCCAGAGTCCCGCTCAAATCTCAGTCACAG
GAAGAACAGGTCTAGGAGGAACAGGAAGAGAGAAATCAAGCTGCCAGAATCCCACATCATGCCAATTTCC
ATGTTTGAAACCAGCAGCTCTAAGCATTCCCCTAGGAGCATAACCAAGAGCCTCATGCATCCTCACAGAA
GGATCATTAGGAAGTCCAATCACAGCAACCACAGACTTGAAACCCTGAGCCTCCAAAGACTTCAAAAGAT
GAGTGTAAAGAGTAGATCCAAGACCAGTTCTTTGATGCCTAGGAGACACGTAAACAGTAGACTCAGCAGT
CCAATCGTAAGCATTCCTAGCCTTCCAAGGACCAGCATAAGCAATACCAGCCACTTCACCATCCACTTCA
GCAACAAGCCAAGGATACCTCTCTCTAAGCCTCACAAGATCATCAGTCCACTCTTGTGGTTCTTGAGGCT
CAGTCCTGAAATTCACAGTAGAAGTCTCAATGTAATGATTCACAATAGTGCACACAGCAGGCATATCAGC
CTCAGTAGCCCTTCTAATATCAGCAGGCCTTCTTTCAGGAGACATGCGAAACGATCCAGATCCGGTGCAG
ATTATTTGGATTGAGAGTGAATATGAGACTCTAATTGGATACCGAGGGGAATTTATGGAACGTCAGTGGA
GCATTTTGACAAGAAATATTTGCTAGCTGATAGTGACCTTAGGCGACTTTTGAACGCGCAATAATGGTTT
CTGACGTATGTGCTTAGCTCATTAAACTCCAGAAACCCGCGGCTGAGTGGCTCCTTCAACGTTGCGGTTC
TGTCAGTTCCAAACGTAAAACGGCTTGTCCCGCGTCATCGGCGGGGGTCATAACGTGACTCCCTTAATTC
TCCGCTCCGGATCCGAATTCGGCACAGAGTGTTCAACCCCAGTACATTAAAAACGTCCGCAATGTGTTAT
TAAGTTGTCTAAGCGTCAATTTGTTTACACCACAATATATCCTGCCACCAGCCAGCCAACAGCTCCCCGA
CCGGCAGCTCGGCACAAAATCACCACTCGATACAGGCAGCCCATCAACCATGACTACTGTCCGGTCCAAC
AGATCCGAGCAGGAACCGTAAAAAGGCCGCGTTGCTGGCGTTTTTCCATAGGCTCCGCCCCCCTGACGAG
CATCACAAAAATCGACGCTCAAGTCAGAGGTGGCGAAACCCGACAGGACTATAAAGATACCAGGCGTTTC
CCCCTGGAAGCTCCCTCGTGCGCTCTCCTGTTCCGACCCTGCCGCTTACCGGATACCTGTCCGCCTTTCT
CCCTTCGGGAAGCGTGGCGCTTTCTCATAGCTCACGCTGTAGGTATCTCAGTTCGGTGTAGGTCGTTCGC
TCCAAGCTGGGCTGTGTGCACGAACCCCCCGTTCAGCCCGACCGCTGCGCCTTATCCGGTAACTATCGTC
TTGAGTCCAACCCGGTAAGACACGACTTATCGCCACTGGCAGCAGCCACTGGTAACAGGATTAGCAGAGC
GAGGTATGTAGGCGGTGCTACAGAGTTCTTGAAGTGGTGGCCTAACTACGGCTACACTAGAAGAACAGTA
TTTGGTATCTGCGCTCTGCTGAAGCCAGTTACCTTCGGAAAAAGAGTTGGTAGCTCTTGATCCGGCAAAC
AAACCACCGCTGGTAGCGGTGGTTTTTTTGTTTGCAAGCAGCAGATTACGCGCAGAAAAAAAGGATCTCA
AGAAGATCCTTTGATCTTTTCTACGGGGTCTGACGCTCAGTGGAACGAAAACTCACGTTAAGGGATTTTG
GTCATGAGATTATCAAAAAGGATCTTCACCTAGATCCTTTTAAATTAAAAATGAAGTTTTAAATCAATCT
AAAGTATATATGAGTAAACTTGGTCTGACAGCTAAAACAATTCATCCAGTAAAATATAATATTTTATTTT
CTCCCAATCAGGCTTGATCCCCAGTAAGTCAAAAAATAGCTCGACATACTGTTCTTCCCCGATATCCTCC
CTGAGCGACCGGACGCAGAAGGCAATGTCATACCACTTGTCCGCCCTGCCGCTTCTCCCAAGATCAATAA
AGCCACTTACTTTGCCATCTTTCACAAAGATGTTGCTGTCTCCCAGGTCGCCGTGGGAAAAGACAAGTTC
CTCTTCGGGCTTTTCCGTCTTTAAAAAATCATACAGCTCGCGCGGATCTTTAAATGGAGTGTCCTCTTCC
CAGTTTTCGCAATCCACATCGGCCAGATCGTTATTCAGTAAGTAATCCAATTCGGCTAAGCGGCTGTCTA
AGCTATTCGTATAGGGACAATCCGATATGTCGATGGAGTGAAAGAGCCTGATGCACTCCGCATACAGCTC
GATAATCTTTTCAGGGCTTTGTTCATCTTCATACTCTTCCGAGCAAAGGACGCCATCGGCCTCACTCATG
AGCAGATTGCTCCAGCCATCATGCCGTTCAAAGTGCAGGACCTTTGGAACAGGCAGCTTTCCTTCCAGCC
ATAGCATCATGTCCTTTTCCCGTTCCACATCATAGGTGGTCCCTTTATACCGGCTGTCCGTCATTTTTAA
ATATAGGTTTTCATTTTCTCCCACCAGCTTATATACCTTAGCAGGAGACATTCCTTCCGTATCTTTTACG
CAGCGGTATTTTTCGATCAGTTTTTTCAATTCCGGTGATATTCTCATTTTAGCCATACTCTTCCTTTTTC
AATATTATTGAAGCATTTATCAGGGTTATTGTCTCATGAGCGGATACATATTTGAATGTATTTAGAAAAA
TAAACAAATAGGGGTTCCGCGCACTCGGAGCCTTGATGTGGGCGCTTTTTGCAGCTGTTCGGCTGTGCGC
TGGCCAGACAGTTATGCACAGGCCAGGCGGGTTTTAAGAGTTTTAATAAGTTTTAAAGAGTTTTAGGCGG
AAAAATCGCCTTTTTTCTCTTTTATATCAGTCACTTACATGTGTGACCGGTTCCCAATGTACGGCTTTGG
GTTCCCAATGTACGGGTTCCGGTTCCCAATGTACGGCTTTGGGTTCCCAATGTACGTGCTATCCACAGGA
AAGAAGCTTTTTCGACCTTTTTCCCCTGCTAGGGCAATTTGCCCTAGCATCTGCTCCGTACATTAGGAAC
CGGCGGATGCTTCGCCCTCGATCAGGTTGCGGTAGCGCATGACTAGGATCGGGCCAGCCTGCCCCGCCTC
CTCCTTCAAATCGTACTCCGGCAGGTCATTTGACCCGATCAGCTTGCGCACGGTGAAACAGAACTTCTTG
AACTCTCCGGCGCTGCCACTGCGTTCGTAGATCGTCTTGAACAACCATCTGGCTTCTGCCTTGCCTGCGG
CGCGGCGTGCCAGGCGGTAGAGAAAACGGCCGATGCCGGGATCGATCAAAAAGTAATCGGGGTGAACCGT
CAGCACGTCCGGGTTCTTGCCTTCTGTGATCTCGCGGTACATCCAATCAGCTAGCTCGATCTCGATGTAC
TCCGGCCGCCCGGTTTCGCTCTTTACGATCTTGTAGCGGCTAATCAAGGCTTCACCCTCGGATACCGTCA
CCAGGCGGCCGTTCTTGGCCTTCTTCGTACGCTGCATGGCAACGTGCGTGGTGTTTAACCGAATGCAGGT
TTCTACCAGGTCGTCTTTCTGCTTTCCGCCATCGGCTCGCCGGCAGAACTTGAGTACGTCCGCAACGTGT
GGACGGAACACGCGGCCGGGCTTGTCTCCCTTCCCTTCCCGGTATCGGTTCATGGATTCGGTTAGATGGG
AAACCGCCATCAGTACCAGGTCGTAATCCCACACACTGGCCATGCCGGCCGGCCCTGCGGAAACCTCTAC
GTGCCCGTCTGGAAGCTCGTAGCGGATCACCTCGCCAGCTCGTCGGTCACGCTTCGACAGACGGAAAACG
GCCACGTCCATGATGCTGCGACTATCGCGGGTGCCCACGTCATAGAGCATCGGAACGAAAAAATCTGGTT
GCTCGTCGCCCTTGGGCGGCTTCCTAATCGACGACGCACCGGCTGCCGGCGGTTGCCGGGATTCTTTGCG
GATTCGATCAGCGGCCGCTTGCCACGATTCACCGGGGCGTGCTTCTGCCTCGATGCGTTGCCGCTGGGCG
GCCTGCGCGGCCTTCAACTTCTCCACCAGGTCATCACCCAGCGCCGCGCCGATTTGTACCGGGCCGGATG
GTTTGCGACCGCTCACGCCGATTCCTCGGGCTTGGGGGTTCCAGTGCCATTGCAGGGCCGGCAGACAACC
CAGCCGCTTACGCCTGGCCAACCGCCCGTTCCTCCACACATGGGGCATTCCACGGCGTCGGTGCCTGGTT
GTTCTTGATTTTCCATGCCGCCTCCTTTAGCCGCTAAAATTCATCTACTCATTTATTCATTTGCTCATTT
ACTCTGGTAGCTGCGCGATGTATTCAGATAGCAGCTCGGTAATGGTCTTGCCTTGGCGTACCGCGTACAT
CTTCAGCTTGGTGTGATCCTCCGCCGGCAACTGAAAGTTGACCCGCTTCATGGCTGGCGTGTCTGCCAGG
CTGGCCAACGTTGCAGCCTTGCTGCTGCGTGCGCTCGGACGGCCGGCACTTAGCGTGTTTGTGCTTTTGC
TCATTTTCTCTTTACCTCATTAACTCAAATGAGTTTTGATTTAATTTCAGCGGCCAGCGCCTGGACCTCG
CGGGCAGCGTCGCCCTCGGGTTCTGATTCAAGAACGGTTGTGCCGGCGGCGGCAGTGCCTGGGTAGCTCA
CGCGCTGCGTGATACGGGACTCAAGAATGGGCAGCTCGTACCCGGCCAGCGCCTCGGCAACCTCACCGCC
GATGCGCGTGCCTTTGATCGCCCGCGACACGACAAAGGCCGCTTGTAGCCTTCCATCCGTGACCTCAATG
CGCTGCTTAACC
